Addgene plasmid #236041: pQdCas12a.luxR(mut)-sggfp(B)
Purpose: The plasmid pQdCas12a.luxR(mut)-sggfp(B) expresses the dCas12a endonuclease and the sgRNA (design B) targeting the gfp gene. Additionally, it contains a mutation in the luxR gene.
Depositing lab: Radhakrishnan Mahadevan. Depositing organization: University of Toronto. Publication: Model-Based Optimization of a qCRISPRi Circuit for Dynamic Control of Metabolic Pathways. Golla SA, Abo-Hashesh M, Gupta D, Liu Y, Mahadevan R. ACS Synth Biol. 2025 Oct 17;14(10):3890-3898. doi: 10.1021/acssynbio.5c00095. Epub 2025 Sep 29. PubMed 41021780.
Backbone
  Vector backbone: pBBRMCS2
  Backbone size w/o insert (bp): 3876
  Total vector size (bp): 9782
  Vector type: CRISPR
Growth in bacteria
  Bacterial resistance: Kanamycin, 50 μg/mL
  Growth temperature: 37°C
  Growth strain: DH5alpha
  Growth instructions: the plasmid is stable in both 30 and 37 centigrade in E. coli. the plasmid is stable in 30 centigrade in P. putida.
  Copy number: Low Copy
Gene/Insert
  Gene/Insert name: quorum sensing cassette luxI, mutated luxR, and the LuxR-dependent promoter pLuxI , dCas12a and sgRNA design (B) of gfp gene
  gRNA/shRNA sequence: agatcagggctcgagcatggtgag
  Promoter: quorum sensing promoter
  Cloning method: Ligation Independent Cloning
  Sequencing primers: 5′ AGGATCTCGTCGTGACCCATG; 3′ AAACGGAGGAATGGGAACG
Terms and licenses: Academic/Nonprofit Terms; Industry Terms: Not Available to Industry
How to cite: pQdCas12a.luxR(mut)-sggfp(B) was a gift from Radhakrishnan Mahadevan (Addgene plasmid # 236041 ; http://n2t.net/addgene:236041 ; RRID:Addgene_236041)
