[The description below was written by a language model from this plasmid's Addgene catalogue record and pLannotate feature annotations shown in this document.]
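Description:
pQdCas12a.luxR(mut)-sggfp(B) is a bacterial CRISPR interference plasmid built on the broad-host-range pBBR1MCS-2-type backbone. It replicates from the pBBR1 oriV together with its cognate pBBR1 Rep protein, a low-copy system that functions in many Gram-negative species; the record notes stable maintenance in both E. coli and Pseudomonas putida. Selection is by kanamycin through the Tn5-derived aminoglycoside phosphotransferase (NeoR/KanR), which is flanked by remnants of the Tn5 ble and transposase genes. The catalogue lists a total size of 9782 bp, while the sequenced record is 9,746 nt.

The payload couples a quorum-sensing module to a nuclease-dead Cas12a. The Aliivibrio fischeri luxI gene encodes the synthase for the OHHL acyl-homoserine lactone autoinducer, and the divergently oriented luxR encodes the autoinducer-binding transcriptional activator. In this version luxR carries a mutation whose nature the record does not state; the annotation splits luxR into two adjoining fragments, which may reflect that change. According to the catalogue, expression is driven by the LuxR-dependent pLuxI quorum-sensing promoter, although this promoter is not itself annotated. The large cas12a ORF matches the Francisella novicida protein and is described as dCas12a. An annotated constitutive J23119 promoter lies just beside it on the same strand and probably drives the guide RNA, though the record does not say so. The guide ("design B") targets gfp.

As cell density rises and autoinducer accumulates, LuxR should activate the circuit so that dCas12a and the guide repress gfp without an external inducer. The associated work concerns model-based optimisation of such a qCRISPRi circuit for dynamic control of metabolic pathways, with this plasmid serving as a luxR variant tested against a GFP reporter.
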