Features (pLannotate 1.2.2; 10 found; start..end, strand, type, name):
    590..1129    -  CDS            luxR (fragment): LUXR_ALIFS - Experimental evidence at protein level: Swiss-Prot protein existence level 1. Transcriptional activator of the bioluminescence operon. Binds to the OHHL autoinducer. From Aliivibrio fischeri (Vibrio fischeri).
   1129..1338    -  CDS            luxR (fragment): LUXR_ALIFS - Experimental evidence at protein level: Swiss-Prot protein existence level 1. Transcriptional activator of the bioluminescence operon. Binds to the OHHL autoinducer. From Aliivibrio fischeri (Vibrio fischeri).
   1557..2135    +  CDS            luxI: LUXI_ALIFS - Protein inferred from homology: Swiss-Prot protein existence level 3. Required for the synthesis of OHHL (N-(3-oxohexanoyl)-L- homoserine lactone) also known as VAI or N-(beta-ketocaproyl)homoserine lactone or 3-oxo-N-(tetrahydro-2-oxo-3-furanyl)-hexanamide, an autoinducer molecule which binds to LuxR and thus acts in bioluminescence regulation. From Aliivibrio fischeri (Vibrio fischeri).
   2170..2241    -  CDS            ble (fragment): BLE_KLEPN - Experimental evidence at protein level: Swiss-Prot protein existence level 1. Binding protein with a strong affinity to the bleomycin family of antibiotics. Binds to CL990; an antimitotic-antibiotic compound. From Klebsiella pneumoniae.
   2262..3056    -  CDS            NeoR/KanR: aminoglycoside phosphotransferase from Tn5; aph(3')-II (or nptII); confers resistance to neomycin, kanamycin, and G418 (Geneticin®)
   3088..3372    -  CDS            tnpA (fragment): TN5P_ECOLX - Also known as tnp. Experimental evidence at protein level: Swiss-Prot protein existence level 1. Mediates transposition of transposon Tn5 by a 'cut and paste' mechanism. First, the monomeric transposase binds the 19 bp inverted DNA repeats flanking the transposon. Then, dimerization of the DNA- bound transposase creates a synaptic DNA complex. After nicking of the first DNA strand, excision of the transposon proceeds through a series of intermediates. The transposase then mediates the insertion of the transposon at a new site by strand transfer. The activity of the wild- type tran
   4536..5307    +  rep_origin     pBBR1 oriV: replication origin of the broad-host-range plasmid pBBR1 from Bordetella bronchiseptica; requires the pBBR1 Rep protein for replication
   5308..5970    +  CDS            pBBR1 Rep: replication protein for the broad-host-range plasmid pBBR1 from Bordetella bronchiseptica
   6310..6344    -  promoter       J23119 promoter: bacterial promoter (Registry of Standard Biological Parts BBa J23119)
   6354..507     -  CDS            cas12a (across the origin): CS12A_FRATN - Also known as cpf1 From Francisella tularensis subsp. novicida (strain U112).
>Addgene plasmid #236041 | pQdCas12a.luxR(mut)-sggfp(B) | addgene full sequence | sequence record 469952 | Addgene NGS Result
GATTATTTCTAACGCCTCATCTATATCTGTGATATCACTATTGGCTTTAAATAGTTCTATACCATTATCC
TTAGATTGCTTTAGCCATAGAATTAAATCTGACTCTTGCCCTTTTTTAGCATCGATAAGGTTTTGATTAA
ACAAATTCTTAAATTTCTCTGAGTCCTTTATATATTCAGATATTTGTTTCTTTATCGTATCTTTTGCACT
TTTAAAATCTTTTTGTAGATTATCATCATCACTCTTTTTAAGTTTAAAATAAACATCAGAATAGTTTTGT
AATAAATCTTCGCTAATACAAACCGAACTTAATATCTCCTCTATAAAAAACTGATGATATTTATCAATTA
TTTGTTTAGCCTTTTTGTAGTCTTTAGCTCTTTTCTCATCATCTAAAATCAAACCTCTTGCTTTTATGTT
TTCAAGTGTTTTACCCTGTGGGATTAACTCAAATCTTAGAGTTTTACTTAAACTATATTTATTAACAAAT
TCTTGATAAATTGACATAGATCCTTTCTCCTCTTTTTTATTCGACTATAACAAACCATTTTCTTGCGTAA
ACCTGTACGATCCTACAGGTAGATCTTTAATTTTTAAAAAATGGCCAATCAATTGCTCCTGTTAAAATTG
CTTTAGAAATACTTTGGCAGCGGTTTGTTGTATCGAGTTTCATTTGCGCATTGGTTAAATGGAAAGTGAC
AGTACGCTCACTGCAGCCTAATATTTTTGAAATATCCCAAGAGCTTTTTCCTTCGCATGCCCACGCTAAA
CATTCTTTTTCTCTTTTGGTTAAATCGTTGTTTGATTTATTATTTGCTATATTTATTTTTCGATAATTAT
CAACTAGAGAAGGAACAATTAATGGTATGTTCATACACGCATGTAAAAATAAACTATCTATATAGTTGTC
AATTTCTGAATGTGCAAAACTAAGCATTCCGAAGCCATTGTTAGCCGTATGAATAGGGAAACTAAACCCA
GTGATAAGACCTGATGTTTTCGCTTCTTTAATTACATTTGGAGATTTTTTATTTACAGCATTGTTTTCAA
ATATATTCCAATTAATTGGTGAATGATTGGATTTAGAATAATCTACTATAGGATCATATTTTATTAAATT
AGCGCGCCATAATATTGCCTCCATTTTTTAGGGTAATTATCTAGAATTGAAATATCAGATTTAACCATAG
AATGAGGATAAATGATCGCGAGTAAATAATATTCACAATGTACCATTTTAGTCATATCAGATAAGCATTG
ATTAATATCATTATTGCTGCCACAAGCTTTAATTTTATTAATTATTCTGTATGTGTCGTCGGCATTTATG
TTTTTCATACCCATCTCTTTATCCTTACCTATTGTTTGTCGCAAGTTTTGCGTGTTATATATCATTAAAA
CGGTAATGGATTGACATTTGATTCTAATAAATTGGATTTTTGTCACACTATTGTATCGCTGGGAATACAA
TTACTTAACATAAGCACCTGTAGGATCGTACAGGTTTACGCAAGAAAATGGTTTGTTATAGTCGAATAAA
CGCAAGGGAGGTTGGTATGACTATAATGATAAAAAAATCGGATTTTTTGGCAATTCCATCGGAGGAGTAT
AAAGGTATTCTAAGTCTTCGTTATCAAGTGTTTAAGCAAAGACTTGAGTGGGACTTAGTTGTAGAAAATA
ACCTTGAATCAGATGAGTATGATAACTCAAATGCAGAATATATTTATGCTTGTGATGATACTGAAAATGT
AAGTGGATGCTGGCGTTTATTACCTACAACAGGTGATTATATGCTGAAAAGTGTTTTTCCTGAATTGCTT
GGTCAACAGAGTGCTCCCAAAGATCCTAATATAGTCGAATTAAGTCGTTTTGCTGTAGGTAAAAATAGCT
CAAAGATAAATAACTCTGCTAGTGAAATTACAATGAAACTATTTGAAGCTATATATAAACACGCTGTTAG
TCAAGGTATTACAGAATATGTAACAGTAACATCAACAGCAATAGAGCGATTTTTAAAGCGTATTAAAGTT
CCTTGTCATCGTATTGGAGACAAAGAAATTCATGTATTAGGTGATACTAAATCGGTTGTATTGTCTATGC
CTATTAATGAACAGTTTAAAAAAGCAGTCTTAAATTAATCTAGATAAGTTCAGGATGAATTCTCTAGTCC
AACCTTTCATAGAAGGCGGCGGTGGAATCGAAATCTCGTGATGGCAGGTTGGGCGTCGCTTGGTCGGTCA
TTTCGAACCCCAGAGTCCCGCTCAGAAGAACTCGTCAAGAAGGCGATAGAAGGCGATGCGCTGCGAATCG
GGAGCGGCGATACCGTAAAGCACGAGGAAGCGGTCAGCCCATTCGCCGCCAAGCTCTTCAGCAATATCAC
GGGTAGCCAACGCTATGTCCTGATAGCGGTCCGCCACACCCAGCCGGCCACAGTCGATGAATCCAGAAAA
GCGGCCATTTTCCACCATGATATTCGGCAAGCAGGCATCGCCATGGGTCACGACGAGATCCTCGCCGTCG
GGCATGCGCGCCTTGAGCCTGGCGAACAGTTCGGCTGGCGCGAGCCCCTGATGCTCTTCGTCCAGATCAT
CCTGATCGACAAGACCGGCTTCCATCCGAGTACGTGCTCGCTCGATGCGATGTTTCGCTTGGTGGTCGAA
TGGGCAGGTAGCCGGATCAAGCGTATGCAGCCGCCGCATTGCATCAGCCATGATGGATACTTTCTCGACA
GGAGCAAGGTGAGATGACAGGAGATCCTGCCCCGGCACTTCGCCCAATAGCAGCCAGTCCCTTCCCGCTT
CAGTGACAACGTCGAGCACAGCTGCGCAAGGAACGCCCGTCGTGGCCAGCCACGATAGCCGCGCTGCCTC
GTCCTGTAGTTCATTCAGGGCACCGGACAGGTCGGTCTTGACAAAAAGAACCGGGCGCCCCTGCGCTGAC
AGCCGGAACACGGCGGCATCAGAGCAGCCGATTGTCTGTTGTGCCCAGTCATAGCCGAATAGCCTCTCCA
CCCAAGCGGCCGGAGAACCTGCGTGCAATCCATCTTGTTCAATCATGCGAAACGATCCTCATCCTGTCTC
TTGATCAAATCTTGATCCCCTGCGCCATCAGATCCTTGGCGGCAAGAAAGCCATCCAGTTTACTTTGCAG
GGCTTCCCAACCTTACCAGAGGGCGCCCCAGCTGGCAATTCCGGTTCGCTTGCTGTCCATAAAACCGCCC
AGTCTAGCTATCGCCATGTAAGCCCACTGCAAGCTACCTGCTTTCTCTTTGCGCTTGCGTTTTCCCTTGT
CCAGATAGCCCAGTAGCTGACATTCATCCCAGGTGGCACTTTTCGGGGAAATGTGCGCGCCCGCGTTCCT
ACTGGCGCTGGGCCTGTTTCTGGCGCTGGACTTCCCGCTGTTCCGTCAGCAGCTTTTCGCCCACGGCCTT
GATGATCGCGGCGGCCTTGGCCTGCATATCCCGATTCAACGGCCCCAGGGCGTCCAGAACGGGCTTCAGG
CGCTCCCGAAGGTCTCGGGCCGTCTCTTGGGCTTGATCGGCCTTCTTGCGCATCTCACGCGCTCCTGCGG
CGGCCTGTAGGGCAGGCTCATACCCCTGCCGAACCGCTTTTGTCAGCCGGTCGGCCACGGCTTCCGGCGT
CTCAACGCGCTTTGAGATTCCCAGCTTTTCGGCCAATCCCTGCGGTGCATAGGCGCGTGGCTCGACCGCT
TGCGGGCTGATGGTGACGTGGCCCACTGGTGGCCGCTCCAGGGCCTCGTAGAACGCCTGAATGCGCGTGT
GACGTGCCTTGCTGCCCTCGATGCCCCGTTGCAGCCCTAGATCGGCCACAGCAGCCGCAAACGTGGTCTG
GTCGCGGGTCATCTGCGCTTTGTTGCCGATGAACTCCTTGGCCGACAGCCTGCCGTCCTGCGTCAGCGGC
ACCACGAACGCGGTCATGTGCGGGCTGGTTTCGTCACGGTGGATGCTGGCCGTCACGATGCGATCCGCCC
CGTACTTGTCCGCCAGCCACTTGTGCGCCTTCTCGAAGAACGCCGCCTGCTGTTCTTGGCTGGCCGACTT
CCACCATTCCGGGCTGGCCGTCATGACGTACTCGACCGCCAACACAGCGTCCTTGCGCCGCTTCTCTGGC
AGCAACTCGCGCAGTCGGCCCATCGCTTCATCGGTGCTGCTGGCCGCCCAGTGCTCGTTCTCTGGCGTCC
TGCTGGCGTCAGCGTTGGGCGTCTCGCGCTCGCGGTAGGCGTGCTTGAGACTGGCCGCCACGTTGCCCAT
TTTCGCCAGCTTCTTGCATCGCATGATCGCGTATGCCGCCATGCCTGCCCCTCCCTTTTGGTGTCCAACC
GGCTCGACGGGGGCAGCGCAAGGCGGTGCCTCCGGCGGGCCACTCAATGCTTGAGTATACTCACTAGACT
TTGCTTCGCAAAGTCGTGACCGCCTACGGCGGCTGCGGCGCCCTACGGGCTTGCTCTCCGGGCTTCGCCC
TGCGCGGTCGCTGCGCTCCCTTGCCAGCCCGTGGATATGTGGACGATGGCCGCGAGCGGCCACCGGCTGG
CTCGCTTCGCTCGGCCCGTGGACAACCCTGCTGGACAAGCTGATGGACAGGCTGCGCCTGCCCACGAGCT
TGACCACAGGGATTGCCCACCGGCTACCCAGCCTTCGACCACATACCCACCGGCTCCAACTGCGCGGCCT
GCGGCCTTGCCCCATCAATTTTTTTAATTTTCTCTGGGGAAAAGCCTCCGGCCTGCGGCCTGCGCGCTTC
GCTTGCCGGTTGGACACCAAGTGGAAGGCGGGTCAAGGCTCGCGCAGCGACCGCGCAGCGGCTTGGCCTT
GACGCGCCTGGAACGACCCAAGCCTATGCGAGTGGGGGCAGTCGAAGGGCGAAGCCCGCCCGCCTGCCCC
CCGAGCCTCACGGCGGCGAGTGCGGGGGTTCCAAGGGGGCAGCGCCACCTTGGGCAAGGCCGAAGGCCGC
GCAGTCGATCAACAAGCCCCGGAGGGGCCACTTTTTGCCGGAGGGGGAGCCGCGCCGAAGGCGTGGGGGA
ACCCCGCAGGGGTGCCCTTCTTTGGGCACCAAAGAACTAGATATAGGGCGAAATGCGAAAGACTTAAAAA
TCAACAACTTAAAAAAGGGGGGTACGCAACAGCTCATTGCGGCACCCCCCGCAATAGCTCATTGCGTAGG
TTAAAGAAAATCTGTAATTGACTGCCACTTTTACGCAACGCATAATTGTTGTCGCGCTGCCAAAAAGTTG
CAGCTGATTGTGCATGGTGCCGCAACCGTGCGGCACCCCTACCGCATGGAGATAAGCATGGCCACGCAGT
CCAGAGAAATCGGCATTCAAGCCAAGAACAAGCCCGGTCACTGGGTGCAAACGGAACGCAAAGCGCATGA
GGCGTGGGCCGGGCTTATTGCGAGGAAACCCACGGCGGCAATGCTGCTGCATCACCTCGTGGCGCAGATG
GGCCACCAGAACGCCGTGGTGGTCAGCCAGAAGACACTTTCCAAGCTCATCGGACGTTCTTTGCGGACGG
TCCAATACGCAGTCAAGGACTTGGTGGCCGAGCGCTGGATCTCCGTCGTGAAGCTCAACGGCCCCGGCAC
CGTGTCGGCCTACGTGGTCAATGACCGCGTGGCGTGGGGCCAGCCCCGCGACCAGTTGCGCCTGTCGGTG
TTCAGTGCCGCCGTGGTGGTTGATCACGACGACCAGGACGAATCGCTGTTGGGGCATGGCGACCTGCGCC
GCATCCCGACCCTGTATCCGGGCGAGTAGCAACTACCGACCGGCCCCGGCGAGGAGCCGCCCAGCCAGCC
CGGCATTCCGGGCATGGAACCAGACCTGCCAGCCTTGACCGAAACGGAGGAATGGGAACGGCGCGGGCAG
CAGCGCCTGCCGATGCCCGATGAGCCGTGTTTTCTGGACGATGGCGAGCCGTTGGAGCCGCCGACACGGG
TCACGCTGCCGCGCCGGTAGCACTTGGGTTGCGCAGCAACCCGTAAGTGCGCTGTTCCAGACTATACTAG
ACTGCAGGTCCTGAAGTTAACAAAAAAAATGACCTTCATAAATCGCTAATCTACAACAGTAGAAATTATT
TAAAGTTCTTAGACCGGCTACTAATACAAAAGGCTCTAGACATCTACAACAGTAGAAATTATTTAAAGTT
CTTAGACTGAATTATCTGAAGGCACAGGAATAGTAGCATCTACAACAGTAGAAATTATTTAAAGTTCTTA
GACCTCACCATGCTCGAGCCCTGATCTACAACAGTAGAAATTATTTAAAGTTCTTAGACCCGTTTTTGCC
TAAATCAGCGCTAGCATTATACCTAGGACTGAGCTAGCTGTCAACTCGAGTTAGTTATTCCTATTCTGCA
CGAACTCAAAATACTCTTCATTTTTGATAACCAAATTGAGTTTTTTGCCCTCTTGATTATTTTTGATCCT
ACCTAGTAGCATCAGACCTTTTAGCCCAATATGATAAGCACCATTGGCATCAGCATCTTGAGGCATATTT
TTTGGCGCCTGTCGCGAATCAAAGAAATTGCCATTTACATCTGCTACTGGTGAAATTAGATAATCTAACT
CAGTACCTGTTTTTGAGTTACGCATTTGTAAGATAGTATTTAGGACACTAGTTAGCTTAGCAAAAAACTT
TTTGTCGCTCTCACCGCAAATAGCTGCTTTGATACATTCGCCATGCCCATATTCGATAGAATAATCTTTT
AGCAATTTCTCCAACTCTTTAGTTGGATAAACTTCTCGAGTATCCCAATTATGATTTTTATCTGAATTTC
TAAAGTTAATCAATCTACTCCCAAAGCTAGCTATAGTCCACTTGCCTTTGGCAGCCTTGTCACCAAAGTT
TTTATAATCAAAACTAAACTCAAAATAGCCCTTATCAAGGTTATAACAAATCTTGTCAAACTTACTAAAG
AACTCTTGAGATTTGCTGACACTTTCATACTTAGGATATAACTGATTTACAAAACCAGTTACAGGACAAA
TTTTTGAAGTAAAACCAGCTGGTACATAGTAGATAATACCTGTTTGTTTACCCATCTTTTTAAAAGTCTC
AAAAGGTGCTGTTAGCTGATAAGCTCTAAGCACTCCCCCAGTTTTATCAAACTCATTATCTTTGAAAACT
AGATAGTTTAGTTTCTCAATTAGCATTTTTTCTAACTTTTGATAGACCTGCTTCTCTACCTTGAAACGCC
CTCTTTTAAATCCAAAATTTAAATCCTCAAAAACCACAATAGCATTATACTCTATAACTAGCTTAGCTAT
TTCATGAACTACCTGAGATAGATAGCCCTCTTTCATCTCTTTGATGTTATTTATCTTTTTCCAGTCTTTC
CTAGCTGAATCCCTATCTTTCTCTATTGCAGCAAGCTTATCATGGTAGTTTGTTTTCATTCTATCATTAC
CAATGATGTTGAAAGTATCTTGTTTGATGATATTGCCTTTACCATCTACCAAAGTATAGTAAGCTAAATG
TCTTTCACCTCTAGCTATACTTAATATATGAACATCATTTGCTTTTTCTTTTAGCAATAAATTGATTTCA
TCATTAAACTTATTAGCTCCACTAGATTTAAAATTGATTGTAATAGGACAGTGAAAGAAAAACTTATCTT
CAGTAAAGCGTTTATCTTTGATTAAATCATATTCAAAAACACTCTCTTTTTTAGGATTATCTTTGTTTTT
ATTAGCTATTGCCTCTTTAGCTGGGTGAGTGATTTTTTTAGGTATTGATTGTTTACGATAAAAAAGCTCT
GCCTCACCATTTAGCTTATAAACCACATCTTGAAGATTTCTCTCATCAAACAGCGCTTTCCAATATAAAG
TATGTAGATTTGGTCGCCCTTTGCTATAAGCTGAAAAATCTTTATTATAGATTTGGAATAGGTACAATTT
ACCCTGATTAACTACGCTATCAATATAGCTCTCTGATATATTTTCAAAAGTTAGTTTGTAGCCTTGATTT
TCAACTTCTCTATAAAATTCATCTATAGAATTATATCTTTGAGTATCAGAAAATCTAAATCCAAAATCTT
TCCACTCCGGATGCTTACTTATAGACTGTTTATAAAAATCTATAAATTTTCGGCAATCTTCAATATTAAA
CTCAAATTTTTCATATCCTTTTTGAGGACTACCATTTTTTGTATGTGTGGAATGATTTCTTATTCTAAGT
ATATCTTCACTAGGATTATAAAATTTTATAGATTTAGCAGAAAAGAAAACCTTAGGTAACATTTTATTTG
CGCCAGGTAAAAGTTTATAAACAATTTTTTTATAACCCTCGCCTTTATTTTCTTTGATAGCTTTATCATC
AAATATTTTGTTATTTTTCTTATTCATCACACCCAGATAATATTTATCATCTTTGATAAATAAAATTGCC
GTATTGTCAGGCTCTTTATTTTTATCCCAACCATTAGCCAAAGTCGAGTTCTCAAAATTGAGCTTAAATT
TCTCATCACTATATGGCTTTTGAGTTATATAGTTTCTAATTTTGTTATAAAGAGGCACTATATTCGCTAG
CTCAAAGTAGCACTCCTCAAATACTAGATAAAAATGCTCATCCTTGTCTAAAATATTTGCCTTATCTTCT
GACTGACTAATATGAAATATTTTTAGTTTATGTAAGAGATTATTAGTTTGATCTAAAAGATCCTTGATAG
CTTTAACATCATCTTCCGCACTAGCTTGAAGTAGGTCTTTTTTACCTTGATTTTGATATTTGATAGATAT
CTGTGCCAAATTGTCTTTGTTTTGAGCTATTTCATCAAATATCATCGGAATAGCCGCAAAGTTTGCAAGT
ATTTCTTCAAACCTACACTGTTTATCTATATCTCTATGCTTATTAAATTCTTCTAAGGCAAGCTTTATAG
TTTCTAGAGATAAGTATTTTGCTTTTTCAGTTTTTTTGGCTATTAATTCTTGCTCTTTCTTACTAGGGTT
ATCAAGATTTTTAGGTGCTATTTGTTGAGTTATATATTCTAGTACCGCTGTACCAATAACACTATAATCA
TCAAAAACTTGTTGTGATAGATCAGTAAGAGATTTATCATTTTTAAAATAAATTTTACTCAAATCAAGTT
TTTGAGCTTTTAAATCATCAAATAATAAAGATAGTGTTTCTTTAATAGATTTTTCTTCTACTGTTTTAAA
AGCTGCTATTTGCTCATAAAAACTTTGCATCGTTGTAACTACATCACTATCATCTTCTAACTTATCAATT
ACAAAAGATTTAGATTCTGTATCACTTAAAATTTGCTTAAATAAAACACTCATTTTATATTTTTTGAGTG
TTTTATCATTTATTTGCTGTGAGTATAGATTTATATATTCATTTATACCTTTTCTCTTTGTATTTTCACC
ATTTACAAATTTACCACCAATAATAGTATTAAATTTAGTAATACCACTTTGATTTAGATAATTATTAAAG
TTTGCTATCTCAAAAACTTCATCAAGTGAAAAAACTCTTTGATTAACTTCAGATGTTTTGTAGTCAATAT
CAAAGGTTAGCTCTTCTGCCAAATCTTTTTTAATTTGTTCATAGTTTATAGCTTCTGGAGCTTTGTCTTT
TAAACTCTCATACTTAGCTTTATTTTCTAGAAATTTAGGCAAATTATCATCTACTATCCTATAAATAATA
GATGTAGGAATATCATTGCTACTATAAACATTTTTTCTATTTTCATGAAAACCCTTAAAATAAGTTGTCC
AACCTTTAAAAGATTT
